>Addgene plasmid #237181 | NanoLuc-IRAK2 Fusion Vector | addgene full sequence | sequence record 471910 | Addgene NGS Result
TCAATATTGGCCATTAGCCATATTATTCATTGGTTATATAGCATAAATCAATATTGGCTATTGGCCATTG
CATACGTTGTATCTATATCATAATATGTACATTTATATTGGCTCATGTCCAATATGACCGCCATGTTGGC
ATTGATTATTGACTAGTTATTAATAGTAATCAATTACGGGGTCATTAGTTCATAGCCCATATATGGAGTT
CCGCGTTACATAACTTACGGTAAATGGCCCGCCTGGCTGACCGCCCAACGACCCCCGCCCATTGACGTCA
ATAATGACGTATGTTCCCATAGTAACGCCAATAGGGACTTTCCATTGACGTCAATGGGTGGAGTATTTAC
GGTAAACTGCCCACTTGGCAGTACATCAAGTGTATCATATGCCAAGTCCGCCCCCTATTGACGTCAATGA
CGGTAAATGGCCCGCCTGGCATTATGCCCAGTACATGACCTTACGGGACTTTCCTACTTGGCAGTACATC
TACGTATTAGTCATCGCTATTACCATGGTGATGCGGTTTTGGCAGTACACCAATGGGCGTGGATAGCGGT
TTGACTCACGGGGATTTCCAAGTCTCCACCCCATTGACGTCAATGGGAGTTTGTTTTGGCACCAAAATCA
ACGGGACTTTCCAAAATGTCGTAATAACCCCGCCCCGTTGACGCAAATGGGCGGTAGGCGTGTACGGTGG
GAGGTCTATATAAGCAGAGCTGGTTTAGTGAACCGTCAGATCACTAGAAGCTTTATTGCGGTAGTTTATC
ACAGTTAAATTGCTAACGCAGTCAGTGCTTCTGACACAACAGTCTCGAACTTAAGCTGCAGAAGTTGGTC
GTGAGGCACTGGGCAGGTAAGTATCAAGGTTACAAGACAGGTTTAAGGAGACCAATAGAAACTGGGCTTG
TCGAGACAGAGAAGACTCTTGCGTTTCTGATAGGCACCTATTGGTCTTACTGACATCCACTTTGCCTTTC
TCTCCACAGGTGTCCACTCCCAGTTCAATTACAGCTCTTAAGGCTAGAGTATTAATACGACTCACTATAG
GGCTAGCGCTCACCATGGTCTTCACACTCGAAGATTTCGTTGGGGACTGGCGACAGACAGCCGGCTACAA
CCTGGACCAAGTCCTTGAACAGGGAGGTGTGTCCAGTTTGTTTCAGAATCTCGGGGTGTCCGTAACTCCG
ATCCAAAGGATTGTCCTGAGCGGTGAAAATGGGCTGAAGATCGACATCCATGTCATCATCCCGTATGAAG
GTCTGAGCGGCGACCAAATGGGCCAGATCGAAAAAATTTTTAAGGTGGTGTACCCTGTGGATGATCATCA
CTTTAAGGTGATCCTGCACTATGGCACACTGGTAATCGACGGGGTTACGCCGAACATGATCGACTATTTC
GGACGGCCGTATGAAGGCATCGCCGTGTTCGACGGCAAAAAGATCACTGTAACAGGGACCCTGTGGAACG
GCAACAAAATTATCGACGAGCGCCTGATCAACCCCGACGGCTCCCTGCTGTTCCGAGTAACCATCAACGG
AGTGACCGGCTGGCGGCTGTGCGAACGCATTCTGGCGGGCTCGAGCGGCGCGATCGCCATGGCCTGCTAC
ATCTATCAGCTGCCAAGCTGGGTGCTGGACGACCTGTGCCGGAACATGGACGCCCTGTCCGAGTGGGATT
GGATGGAGTTCGCCTCTTACGTGATCACCGACCTGACACAGCTGCGGAAGATCAAGTCTATGGAGAGAGT
GCAGGGCGTGAGCATCACCCGGGAGCTGCTGTGGTGGTGGGGCATGAGACAGGCCACAGTGCAGCAGCTG
GTGGATCTGCTGTGCAGGCTGGAGCTGTATCGCGCCGCCCAGATCATCCTGAATTGGAAGCCTGCCCCAG
AGATCAGGTGCCCCATCCCTGCCTTTCCCGACAGCGTGAAGCCTGAGAAGCCACTGGCAGCATCCGTGAG
GAAGGCAGAGGATGAGCAGGAGGAGGGACAGCCTGTGCGCATGGCCACCTTCCCAGGACCAGGCAGCTCC
CCAGCACGGGCCCACCAGCCTGCCTTTCTGCAGCCACCTGAGGAGGACGCACCACACTCTCTGCGCAGCG
ATCTGCCCACCTCTAGCGACTCTAAGGATTTCAGCACATCCATCCCTAAGCAGGAGAAGCTGCTGAGCCT
GGCCGGCGACTCCCTGTTTTGGTCTGAGGCCGATGTGGTGCAGGCCACCGACGATTTCAACCAGAATAGG
AAGATCTCCCAGGGCACATTTGCCGACGTGTACAGGGGACACAGACACGGCAAGCCCTTCGTGTTTAAGA
AGCTGAGGGAGACCGCATGCTCCTCTCCTGGAAGCATCGAGAGGTTCTTTCAGGCCGAGCTGCAGATCTG
CCTGCGCTGCTGTCACCCAAACGTGCTGCCCGTGCTGGGATTCTGTGCAGCAAGACAGTTCCACTCTTTT
ATCTACCCCTATATGGCCAATGGCAGCCTGCAGGACAGACTGCAGGGACAGGGAGGATCCGATCCTCTGC
CATGGCCCCAGAGGGTGTCCATCTGCTCTGGCCTGCTGTGCGCCGTGGAGTATCTGCACGGCCTGGAGAT
CATCCACAGCAACGTGAAGAGCAGCAATGTGCTGCTGGATCAGAACCTGACCCCTAAGCTGGCACACCCA
ATGGCACACCTGTGCCCTGTGAATAAGCGGAGCAAGTACACCATGATGAAGACACACCTGCTGAGAACCT
CCGCCGCCTATCTGCCAGAGGACTTCATCAGGGTGGGCCAGCTGACAAAGCGCGTGGATATCTTTTCCTG
CGGCATCGTGCTGGCCGAGGTGCTGACAGGCATCCCTGCCATGGACAACAATCGCTCCCCAGTGTACCTG
AAGGACCTGCTGCTGTCTGATATCCCATCTAGCACCGCAAGCCTGTGCTCCAGGAAGACAGGAGTGGAGA
ACGTGATGGCCAAGGAGATCTGTCAGAAGTATCTGGAGAAGGGAGCAGGCAGACTGCCAGAGGATTGCGC
AGAGGCCCTGGCAACCGCAGCATGCCTGTGCCTGCGGAGAAGGAATACAAGCCTGCAGGAGGTGTGCGGA
TCCGTGGCAGCAGTGGAGGAGCGCCTGCGGGGCAGAGAGACCCTGCTGCCATGGTCTGGCCTGAGCGAGG
GCACAGGCTCCTCTAGCAACACCCCCGAGGAGACAGACGATGTGGACAATTCCTCTCTGGATGCCAGCTC
CTCTATGAGCGTGGCACCTTGGGCAGGAGCAGCAACCCCCCTGCTGCCTACAGAGAACGGCGAGGGCAGG
CTGCGCGTGATCGTGGGAAGGGAGGCAGACAGCTCCTCTGAGGCATGCGTGGGACTGGAGCCACCACAGG
ATGTGACCGAGACATCCTGGCAGATCGAGATCAACGAGGCCAAGAGAAAGCTGATGGAGAATATCCTGCT
GTACAAGGAGGAGAAGGTGGACTCTATCGAGCTGTTTGGCCCAGTTTAAACGAATTCGGGCTCGGTACCC
GGGGATCCTCTAGAGTCGACCTGCAGGCATGCAAGCTGATCCGGCTGCTAACAAAGCCCGAAAGGAAGCT
GAGTTGGCTGCTGCCACCGCTGAGCAATAACTAGCATAACCCCTTGGGGCGGCCGCTTCGAGCAGACATG
ATAAGATACATTGATGAGTTTGGACAAACCACAACTAGAATGCAGTGAAAAAAATGCTTTATTTGTGAAA
TTTGTGATGCTATTGCTTTATTTGTAACCATTATAAGCTGCAATAAACAAGTTAACAACAACAATTGCAT
TCATTTTATGTTTCAGGTTCAGGGGGAGATGTGGGAGGTTTTTTTAAGCAAGTAAAACCTCTACAAATGT
GGTAAAATCGAATTTTAACAAAATATTAACGCTTACAATTTCCTGATGCGGTATTTTCTCCTTACGCATC
TGTGCGGTATTTCACACCGCATACGCGGATCTGCGCAGCACCATGGCCTGAAATAACCTCTGAAAGAGGA
ACTTGGTTAGGTACCTTCTGAGGCGGAAAGAACCAGCTGTGGAATGTGTGTCAGTTAGGGTGTGGAAAGT
CCCCAGGCTCCCCAGCAGGCAGAAGTATGCAAAGCATGCATCTCAATTAGTCAGCAACCAGGTGTGGAAA
GTCCCCAGGCTCCCCAGCAGGCAGAAGTATGCAAAGCATGCATCTCAATTAGTCAGCAACCATAGTCCCG
CCCCTAACTCCGCCCATCCCGCCCCTAACTCCGCCCAGTTCCGCCCATTCTCCGCCCCATGGCTGACTAA
TTTTTTTTATTTATGCAGAGGCCGAGGCCGCCTCGGCCTCTGAGCTATTCCAGAAGTAGTGAGGAGGCTT
TTTTGGAGGCCTAGGCTTTTGCAAAAAGCTTAATTAACTGTTGACAATTAATCATCGGCATAGTATATCG
GCATAGTATAATACGACAAGGTGAGGAACTAAACCCAGGAGGCAGATCATGATTGAACAAGATGGATTGC
ACGCAGGTTCTCCGGCCGCTTGGGTGGAGAGGCTATTCGGCTATGACTGGGCACAACAGACAATCGGCTG
CTCTGATGCCGCCGTGTTCCGGCTGTCAGCGCAGGGGCGCCCGGTTCTTTTTGTCAAGACCGACCTGTCC
GGTGCCCTGAATGAACTGCAGGACGAGGCAGCGCGGCTATCGTGGCTGGCCACGACGGGCGTTCCTTGCG
CAGCTGTGCTCGACGTTGTCACTGAAGCGGGAAGGGACTGGCTGCTATTGGGCGAAGTGCCGGGGCAGGA
TCTCCTGTCATCTCACCTTGCTCCTGCCGAGAAAGTATCCATCATGGCTGATGCAATGCGGCGGCTGCAT
ACGCTTGATCCGGCTACCTGCCCATTCGACCACCAAGCGAAACATCGCATCGAGCGAGCACGTACTCGGA
TGGAAGCCGGTCTTGTCGATCAGGATGATCTGGACGAAGAGCATCAGGGGCTCGCGCCAGCCGAACTGTT
CGCCAGGCTCAAGGCGCGCATGCCCGACGGCGAGGATCTCGTCGTGACCCATGGCGATGCCTGCTTGCCG
AATATCATGGTGGAAAATGGCCGCTTTTCTGGATTCATCGACTGTGGCCGGCTGGGTGTGGCGGACCGCT
ATCAGGACATAGCGTTGGCTACCCGTGATATTGCTGAAGAGCTTGGCGGCGAATGGGCTGACCGCTTCCT
CGTGCTTTACGGTATCGCCGCTCCCGATTCGCAGCGCATCGCCTTCTATCGCCTTCTTGACGAGTTCTTC
TGAGCGGGACTCTGGGGTTCGAAATGACCGACCAAGCGACGCCCAACCTGCCATCACGATGGCCGCAATA
AAATATCTTTATTTTCATTACATCTGTGTGTTGGTTTTTTGTGTGAATCGATAGCGATAAGGATCCGCTC
ATGCGATGATAAGCTGTCAAACATGAGAATTACAACTTATATCGTATGGGGCTGACTTCAGGTGCTACAT
TTGAAGAGATAAATTGCACTGAAATCTAGAAATATTTTATCTGATTAATAAGATGATCTTCTTGAGATCG
TTTTGGTCTGCGCGTAATCTCTTGCTCTGAAAACGAAAAAACCGCCTTGCAGGGCGGTTTTTCGAAGGTT
CTCTGAGCTACCAACTCTTTGAACCGAGGTAACTGGCTTGGAGGAGCGCAGTCACCAAAACTTGTCCTTT
CAGTTTAGCCTTAACCGGCGCATGACTTCAAGACTAACTCCTCTAAATCAATTACCAGTGGCTGCTGCCA
GTGGTGCTTTTGCATGTCTTTCCGGGTTGGACTCAAGACGATAGTTACCGGATAAGGCGCAGCGGTCGGA
CTGAACGGGGGGTTCGTGCATACAGTCCAGCTTGGAGCGAACTGCCTACCCGGAACTGAGTGTCAGGCGT
GGAATGAGACAAACGCGGCCATAACAGCGGAATGACACCGGTAAACCGAAAGGCAGGAACAGGAGAGCGC
ACGAGGGAGCCGCCAGGGGGAAACGCCTGGTATCTTTATAGTCCTGTCGGGTTTCGCCACCACTGATTTG
AGCGTCAGATTTCGTGATGCTTGTCAGGGGGGCGGAGCCTATGGAAAAACGGCTTTGCCGCGGCCCTCTC
ACTTCCCTGTTAAGTATCTTCCTGGCATCTTCCAGGAAATCTCCGCCCCGTTCGTAAGCCATTTCCGCTC
GCCGCAGTCGAACGACCGAGCGTAGCGAGTCAGTGAGCGAGGAAGCGGAATATATCCTGTATCACATATT
CTGCTGACGCACCGGTGCAGCCTTTTTTCTCCTGCCACATGAAGCACTTCACTGACACCCTCATCAGTGC
CAACATAGTAAGCCAGTATACACTCCGCTAGCGCTGATGTCCGGCGGTGCTTTTGCCGTTACGCACCACC
CCGTCATGAGATTACGCGTTTTAGCGGTGCGTACAATTAAGGGATTATGGTAAATCCACTTACTGTCTGC
CCTCGTAGCCATCGAGATAAACCGCAGTACTCCGGCCACGATGCGTCCGGCGTAGAGGATCGAGATCT
Features (pLannotate 1.2.2; 23 found; start..end, strand, type, name):
    140..517     +  enhancer       CMV enhancer: human cytomegalovirus immediate early enhancer
    519..718     +  promoter       CMV promoter: human cytomegalovirus (CMV) immediate early promoter
    857..989     +  intron         chimeric intron: chimera between introns from human β-globin and immunoglobulin heavy chain genes
   1033..1051    +  promoter       T7 promoter: promoter for bacteriophage T7 RNA polymerase
   1065..1577    +  CDS            Nluc: NanoLuc® luciferase human codon-optimized
   1599..3473    +  CDS            IRAK2: IRAK2_HUMAN - Experimental evidence at protein level: Swiss-Prot protein existence level 1. Binds to the IL-1 type I receptor following IL-1 engagement, triggering intracellular signaling cascades leading to transcriptional up-regulation and mRNA stabilization. From Homo sapiens (Human).
   3482..3537    +  misc_feature   MCS: pUC18/19 multiple cloning site
   3544..3593    +  CDS            SET1 (fragment): solubility-enhancement tag derived from T7 phage gene 10B
   3601..3620    +  terminator     T7 terminator (fragment): transcription terminator for bacteriophage T7 RNA polymerase
   3642..3763    -  polyA_signal   SV40 poly(A) signal: SV40 polyadenylation signal
   3786..3854    -  CDS            large T antigen (fragment): large T antigen from SV40 (simian virus 40)
   3859..3891    +  rep_origin     M13 ori (fragment): M13 bacteriophage origin of replication; arrow indicates direction of (+) strand synthesis
   3892..3943    -  misc_feature   bom (fragment): basis of mobility region from pBR322
   4008..4365    +  promoter       SV40 promoter: SV40 enhancer and early promoter
   4380..4427    +  promoter       EM7 promoter: synthetic bacterial promoter&nbsp
   4459..5250    +  CDS            neo: KKA2_KLEPN - Also known as kan, nptII. Experimental evidence at protein level: Swiss-Prot protein existence level 1. Resistance to kanamycin, neomycin, paromomycin, ribostamycin, butirosin and gentamicin B. From Klebsiella pneumoniae.
   5317..5365    +  polyA_signal   poly(A) signal: synthetic polyadenylation signal
   5394..5410    -  promoter       tet promoter (fragment): E. coli promoter for tetracycline efflux protein gene
   5522..6067    +  rep_origin     p15A ori: Plasmids containing the medium-copy-number p15A origin of replication can be propagated in E. coli cells that contain a second plasmid with the ColE1 origin.
   6155..6210    +  rep_origin     RSF ori (fragment): Plasmids containing the RSF 1030 origin of replication can be propagated in E. coli cells that contain additional plasmids with compatible origins.
   6309..6335    -  misc_feature   bom (fragment): basis of mobility region from pBR322
   6329..6376    -  mobile_element IS1 (fragment): prokaryotic transposable element IS1
   6384..6455    +  misc_feature   cer region (fragment): ColE1-derived recombination site that helps to maintain plasmids as monomers
