[The description below was written by a language model from this plasmid's Addgene catalogue record and pLannotate feature annotations shown in this document.]
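Description:
NanoLuc-IRAK2 Fusion Vector is a 6,508-nt mammalian expression plasmid built on the pFN31K-low Nluc CMV Flexi backbone. It produces human IRAK2 (interleukin-1 receptor-associated kinase 2) fused at its N terminus to NanoLuc luciferase. Transcription in mammalian cells is driven by the human cytomegalovirus immediate-early enhancer and promoter, followed by a chimeric β-globin/immunoglobulin intron, a type of element generally included to improve mRNA processing and expression. A T7 promoter lies just upstream of the coding region, which would also allow in vitro transcription. The human codon-optimized Nluc open reading frame is followed after a short linker by the IRAK2 coding sequence, then residual multiple cloning site sequence and an SV40 polyadenylation signal.

The plasmid is propagated in E. coli under kanamycin selection and replicates from a p15A origin, consistent with the low copy number in the record. Resistance comes from a neo (nptII) gene placed behind tandem SV40 early and bacterial EM7 promoters and ended by a synthetic poly(A) signal. This arrangement gives kanamycin resistance in bacteria and could in principle support G418-type selection in mammalian cells. The backbone name mentions "Hygro", but no hygromycin resistance gene is annotated in the sequenced record. Several other short annotations (M13 ori, bom, IS1, cer, RSF ori, tet promoter, SET1, large T antigen) are fragments, most likely backbone remnants or partial matches rather than functional parts.

The stated purpose is simply to express the NanoLuc-IRAK2 fusion in mammalian cells. Luciferase-tagged kinases of this kind are commonly used as luminescent donors in bioluminescence energy transfer assays of protein interaction or compound binding, but the record does not name a specific application.
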