Addgene plasmid #237181: NanoLuc-IRAK2 Fusion Vector
Purpose: Express NanoLuc(R)-IRAK2 Fusion Protein in Mammalian Cells under a CMV promoter
Depositing lab: Promega Corporation.
Backbone
  Vector backbone: pFN31K-low Nluc CMV-Hygro Flexi(R) Vector
  Vector type: Mammalian Expression
Growth in bacteria
  Bacterial resistance: Kanamycin, 50 μg/mL
  Growth temperature: 37°C
  Growth strain: DH5alpha
  Copy number: Low Copy
Gene/Insert
  Gene/Insert name: IRAK2
  Species: H. sapiens (human)
  Entrez Gene: IRAK2 (a.k.a. IRAK-2)
  Promoter: CMV
  Tag / fusion protein: NanoLuc (R) (N terminal on backbone)
  Cloning method: Other
Terms and licenses: Academic/Nonprofit Terms; Industry Terms
How to cite: NanoLuc-IRAK2 Fusion Vector was a gift from Promega Corporation (Addgene plasmid # 237181 ; http://n2t.net/addgene:237181 ; RRID:Addgene_237181)
